Addgene plasmid #227268: qTAG-AAVS1-Ef1a-Zeo
Depositing lab: Laurence Pelletier. Publication: qTAG: an adaptable plasmid scaffold for CRISPR-based endogenous tagging. Philip R, Sharma A, Matellan L, Erpf AC, Hsu WH, Tkach JM, Wyatt HDM, Pelletier L. EMBO J. 2024 Dec 12. doi: 10.1038/s44318-024-00337-5. PubMed 39668248.
Backbone
  Vector backbone: pUC19
  Backbone manufacturer: Invitrogen
  Backbone size (bp): 2686
  Vector type: Mammalian Expression, CRISPR ; Donor Cassette
  Selectable markers: Zeocin
Growth in bacteria
  Bacterial resistance: Ampicillin, 100 μg/mL
  Growth temperature: 37°C
  Growth strain: DH5alpha
  Copy number: High Copy
Gene/Insert
  Gene/Insert name: None
Terms and licenses: Academic/Nonprofit Terms; Industry Terms: Not Available to Industry
How to cite: qTAG-AAVS1-Ef1a-Zeo was a gift from Laurence Pelletier (Addgene plasmid # 227268 ; http://n2t.net/addgene:227268 ; RRID:Addgene_227268)
