[The description below was written by a language model from this plasmid's Addgene catalogue record and pLannotate feature annotations shown in this document.]
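Description:
qTAG-AAVS1-Ef1a-Zeo is a CRISPR homology-directed repair donor plasmid built on a pUC19 backbone and belonging to the qTAG family of modular tagging scaffolds. It is maintained in E. coli at high copy through the ColE1/pUC origin and selected with ampicillin via the β-lactamase gene and its native promoter. Remnants of the pUC cloning region (lacZα fragment, lac promoter and operator, CAP site) flank the donor cassette.

The payload sits between left and right homology arms, each roughly 800 bp, derived from the AAVS1 safe-harbour locus in intron 1 of human PPP1R12C. Immediately after the left arm is a splice acceptor followed by the ble gene, which confers Zeocin resistance, and an SV40 polyadenylation signal. No promoter is annotated upstream of ble, so this looks like a promoter-trap design in which resistance depends on splicing into the endogenous PPP1R12C transcript after correct integration, which would enrich for on-target events over random insertions. There is an unannotated stretch between the splice acceptor and ble, and the record does not say what it contains.

Downstream lies an independent expression unit comprising the EF-1α core promoter with its intron A and a bGH poly(A) signal. Only a short gap separates them, and the catalogue lists no insert, so this appears to be an empty scaffold into which a gene of interest can be cloned for constitutive expression. Its apparent use is co-delivery with Cas9 and an AAVS1-targeting guide, neither of which is encoded here, to generate Zeocin-selected human cell lines carrying a transgene at a defined genomic site.
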