Features (pLannotate 1.2.2; 18 found; start..end, strand, type, name):
    137..236     +  misc_feature   bom (fragment): basis of mobility region from pBR322
    242..399     -  CDS            lacZα (fragment): LacZα fragment of β-galactosidase; lacZ fragment
    402..1205    +  misc_feature   HA-L: left homology arm from the adeno-associated virus integration site (AAVS1) within intron 1 of the human PPP1R12C gene
   1212..1237    +  misc_feature   SA: splice acceptor site
   1339..1710    +  CDS            ble: BLE_STRHI - Experimental evidence at protein level: Swiss-Prot protein existence level 1. Binding protein with a strong affinity to the bleomycin family of antibiotics. From Streptoalloteichus hindustanus.
   1735..1856    +  polyA_signal   SV40 poly(A) signal: SV40 polyadenylation signal
   1875..2086    +  promoter       EF-1α core promoter: core promoter for human elongation factor EF-1α
   2087..3025    +  intron         EF-1α intron A: intron upstream of the start codon of human EF-1α
   3089..3313    +  polyA_signal   bGH poly(A) signal: bovine growth hormone polyadenylation signal
   3328..4164    +  misc_feature   HA-R: right homology arm from the adeno-associated virus integration site (AAVS1) within intron 1 of the human PPP1R12C gene
   4207..4223    -  protein_bind   lac operator: The lac repressor binds to the lac operator to inhibit transcription in E. coli. This inhibition can be relieved by adding lactose or isopropyl-β-D-thiogalactopyranoside (IPTG). lac repressor encoded by lacI
   4231..4261    -  promoter       lac promoter: promoter for the E. coli lac operon
   4276..4297    -  protein_bind   CAP binding site: CAP binding activates transcription in the presence of cAMP. E. coli catabolite activator protein
   4310..4402    -  CDS            lacI (fragment): lac repressor; lacI; The lac repressor binds to the lac operator to inhibit transcription in E. coli. This inhibition can be relieved by adding lactose or isopropyl-β-D-thiogalactopyranoside (IPTG).
   4585..5173    -  rep_origin     ori: high-copy-number ColE1/pMB1/pBR322/pUC origin of replication
   5344..6204    -  CDS            AmpR: β-lactamase; bla; confers resistance to ampicillin, carbenicillin, and related antibiotics
   6205..6309    -  promoter       AmpR promoter: bla
   6404..35      +  CDS            rop (fragment) (across the origin): Rop protein, which maintains plasmids at low copy number; rop
>Addgene plasmid #227268 | qTAG-AAVS1-Ef1a-Zeo | addgene full sequence | sequence record 451274 | Addgene NGS Result
TCGCGCGTTTCGGTGATGACGGTGAAAACCTCTGACACATGCAGCTCCCGGAGACGGTCACAGCTTGTCT
GTAAGCGGATGCCGGGAGCAGACAAGCCCGTCAGGGCGCGTCAGCGGGTGTTGGCGGGTGTCGGGGCTGG
CTTAACTATGCGGCATCAGAGCAGATTGTACTGAGAGTGCACCATATGCGGTGTGAAATACCGCACAGAT
GCGTAAGGAGAAAATACCGCATCAGGCGCCATTCGCCATTCAGGCTGCGCAACTGTTGGGAAGGGCGATC
GGTGCGGGCCTCTTCGCTATTACGCCAGCTGGCGAAAGGGGGATGTGCTGCAAGGCGATTAAGTTGGGTA
ACGCCAGGGTTTTCCCAGTCACGACGTTGTAAAACGACGGCCAGTGAATTCTGCTTTCTCTGACCAGCAT
TCTCTCCCCTGGGCCTGTGCCGCTTTCTGTCTGCAGCTTGTGGCCTGGGTCACCTCTACGGCTGGCCCAG
ATCCTTCCCTGCCGCCTCCTTCAGGTTCCGTCTTCCTCCACTCCCTCTTCCCCTTGCTCTCTGCTGTGTT
GCTGCCCAAGGATGCTCTTTCCGGAGCACTTCCTTCTCGGCGCTGCACCACGTGATGTCCTCTGAGCGGA
TCCTCCCCGTGTCTGGGTCCTCTCCGGGCATCTCTCCTCCCTCACCCAACCCCATGCCGTCTTCACTCGC
TGGGTTCCCTTTTCCTTCTCCTTCTGGGGCCTGTGCCATCTCTCGTTTCTTAGGATGGCCTTCTCCGACG
GATGTCTCCCTTGCGTCCCGCCTCCCCTTCTTGTAGGCCTGCATCATCACCGTTTTTCTGGACAACCCCA
AAGTACCCCGTCTCCCTGGCTTTAGCCACCTCTCCATCCTCTTGCTTTCTTTGCCTGGACACCCCGTTCT
CCTGTGGATTCGGGTCACCTCTCACTCCTTTCATTTGGGCAGCTCCCCTACCCCCCTTACCTCTCTAGTC
TGTGCTAGCTCTTCCAGCCCCCTGTCATGGCATCTTCCAGGGGTCCGAGAGCTCAGCTAGTCTTCTTCCT
CCAACCCGGGCCCCTATGTCCACTTCAGGACAGCATGTTTGCTGCCTCCAGGGATCCTGTGTCCCCGAGC
TGGGACCACCTTATATTCCCAGGGCCGGTTAATGTGGCTCTGGTTCTGGGTACTTTTATCTGTCCCCTCC
ACCCCACAGTGGGGCTGTACACTGACCTCTTCTCTTCCTCCCACAGGGCATGCATTCTGGTGGCGGAGGA
TCCGGAGCTACTAACTTCAGCCTGCTGAAGCAGGCCGGAGACGTGGAGGAGAACCCTGGACCTTCTAGAG
GAAGCGGAATGGCCAAGTTGACCAGTGCCGTTCCGGTGCTCACCGCGCGCGACGTCGCCGGAGCGGTCGA
GTTCTGGACCGACCGGCTCGGGTTCAGCCGGGACTTCGTGGAGGACGACTTCGCCGGTGTGGTCCGGGAC
GACGTGACCCTGTTCATCAGCGCGGTCCAGGACCAGGTGGTGCCGGACAACACCCTGGCCTGGGTGTGGG
TGCGCGGCCTGGACGAGCTGTACGCCGAGTGGTCGGAGGTCGTGTCCACGAACTTCCGGGACGCCTCCGG
GCCGGCCATGACCGAGATCGGCGAGCAGCCGTGGGGGCGGGAGTTCGCCCTGCGCGACCCGGCCGGCAAC
TGCGTGCACTTCGTGGCCGAGGAGCAGGACTGAGGCGCGCCTATTATGGTACCTAACTTGTTTATTGCAG
CTTATAATGGTTACAAATAAAGCAATAGCATCACAAATTTCACAAATAAAGCATTTTTTTCACTGCATTC
TAGTTGTGGTTTGTCCAAACTCATCAATGTATCTTACATATGCCATGGATCGCGGGGCAGAGCGCACATC
GCCCACAGTCCCCGAGAAGTTGGGGGGAGGGGTCGGCAATTGAACCGGTGCCTAGAGAAGGTGGCGCGGG
GTAAACTGGGAAAGTGATGTCGTGTACTGGCTCCGCCTTTTTCCCGAGGGTGGGGGAGAACCGTATATAA
GTGCAGTAGTCGCCGTGAACGTTCTTTTTCGCAACGGGTTTGCCGCCAGAACACAGGTAAGTGCCGTGTG
TGGTTCCCGCGGGCCTGGCCTCTTTACGGGTTATGGCCCTTGCGTGCCTTGAATTACTTCCACCTGGCTG
CAGTACGTGATTCTTGATCCCGAGCTTCGGGTTGGAAGTGGGTGGGAGAGTTCGAGGCCTTGCGCTTAAG
GAGCCCCTTCGCCTCGTGCTTGAGTTGAGGCCTGGCCTGGGCGCTGGGGCCGCCGCGTGCGAATCTGGTG
GCACCTTCGCGCCTGTCTCGCTGCTTTCGATAAGTCTCTAGCCATTTAAAATTTTTGATGACCTGCTGCG
ACGCTTTTTTTCTGGCAAGATAGTCTTGTAAATGCGGGCCAAGATCTGCACACTGGTATTTCGGTTTTTG
GGGCCGCGGGCGGCGACGGGGCCCGTGCGTCCCAGCGCACATGTTCGGCGAGGCGGGGCCTGCGAGCGCG
GCCACCGAGAATCGGACGGGGGTAGTCTCAAGCTGGCCGGCCTGCTCTGGTGCCTGGCCTCGCGCCGCCG
TGTATCGCCCCGCCCTGGGCGGCAAGGCTGGCCCGGTCGGCACCAGTTGCGTGAGCGGAAAGATGGCCGC
TTCCCGGCCCTGCTGCAGGGAGCTCAAAATGGAGGACGCGGCGCTCGGGAGAGCGGGCGGGTGAGTCACC
CACACAAAGGAAAAGGGCCTTTCCGTCCTCAGCCGTCGCTTCATGTGACTCCACGGAGTACCGGGCGCCG
TCCAGGCACCTCGATTAGTTCTCGAGCTTTTGGAGTACGTCGTCTTTAGGTTGGGGGGAGGGGTTTTATG
CGATGGAGTTTCCCCACACTGAGTGGGTGGAGACTGAAGTTAGGCCAGCTTGGCACTTGATGTAATTCTC
CTTGGAATTTGCCCTTTTTGAGTTTGGATCTTGGTTCATTCTCAAGCCTCAGACAGTGGTTCAAAGTTTT
TTTCTTCCATTTCAGGTGTCGTGAAAGGGCGCATTCGACATCGATACTAGTACGCGTCGGTCGCCTGCAG
GACGACCGCTGTGCCTTCTAGTTGCCAGCCATCTGTTGTTTGCCCCTCCCCCGTGCCTTCCTTGACCCTG
GAAGGTGCCACTCCCACTGTCCTTTCCTAATAAAATGAGGAAATTGCATCGCATTGTCTGAGTAGGTGTC
ATTCTATTCTGGGGGGTGGGGTGGGGCAGGACAGCAAGGGGGAGGATTGGGAAGACAATAGCAGGCATGC
TGGGGATGCGGTGGGCTCTATGGGCGGCCGCGTCGACACTAGGGACAGGATTGGTGACAGAAAAGCCCCA
TCCTTAGGCCTCCTCCTTCCTAGTCTCCTGATATTGGGTCTAACCCCCACCTCCTGTTAGGCAGATTCCT
TATCTGGTGACACACCCCCATTTCCTGGAGCCATCTCTCTCCTTGCCAGAACCTCTAAGGTTTGCTTACG
ATGGAGCCAGAGAGGATCCTGGGAGGGAGAGCTTGGCAGGGGGTGGGAGGGAAGGGGGGGATGCGTGACC
TGCCCGGTTCTCAGTGGCCACCCTGCGCTACCCTCTCCCAGAACCTGAGCTGCTCTGACGCGGCTGTCTG
GTGCGTTTCACTGATCCTGGTGCTGCAGCTTCCTTACACTTCCCAAGAGGAGAAGCAGTTTGGAAAAACA
AAATCAGAATAAGTTGGTCCTGAGTTCTAACTTTGGCTCTTCACCTTTCTAGTCCCCAATTTATATTGTT
CCTCCGTGCGTCAGTTTTACCTGTGAGATAAGGCCAGTAGCCAGCCCCGTCCTGGCAGGGCTGTGGTGAG
GAGGGGGGTGTCCGTGTGGAAAACTCCCTTTGTGAGAATGGTGCGTCCTAGGTGTTCACCAGGTCGTGGC
CGCCTCTACTCCCTTTCTCTTTCTCCATCCTTCTTTCCTTAAAGAGTCCCCAGTGCTATCTGGGACATAT
TCCTCCGCCCAGAGCAGGGTCCCGCTTCCCTAAGGCCCTGCTCTGGGCTTCTGGGTTTGAGTCCTTGGCA
AGCCCAGGAGAGGCGCTCAGGCTTCCCTGTCCCCCTTCCTCGTCCACCATCTCATGCCCCTGGCTCTCCT
GCCCCTTCCCTACAGGGGTTCCTGGCTCTGCTCTAAGCTTGGCGTAATCATGGTCATAGCTGTTTCCTGT
GTGAAATTGTTATCCGCTCACAATTCCACACAACATACGAGCCGGAAGCATAAAGTGTAAAGCCTGGGGT
GCCTAATGAGTGAGCTAACTCACATTAATTGCGTTGCGCTCACTGCCCGCTTTCCAGTCGGGAAACCTGT
CGTGCCAGCTGCATTAATGAATCGGCCAACGCGCGGGGAGAGGCGGTTTGCGTATTGGGCGCTCTTCCGC
TTCCTCGCTCACTGACTCGCTGCGCTCGGTCGTTCGGCTGCGGCGAGCGGTATCAGCTCACTCAAAGGCG
GTAATACGGTTATCCACAGAATCAGGGGATAACGCAGGAAAGAACATGTGAGCAAAAGGCCAGCAAAAGG
CCAGGAACCGTAAAAAGGCCGCGTTGCTGGCGTTTTTCCATAGGCTCCGCCCCCCTGACGAGCATCACAA
AAATCGACGCTCAAGTCAGAGGTGGCGAAACCCGACAGGACTATAAAGATACCAGGCGTTTCCCCCTGGA
AGCTCCCTCGTGCGCTCTCCTGTTCCGACCCTGCCGCTTACCGGATACCTGTCCGCCTTTCTCCCTTCGG
GAAGCGTGGCGCTTTCTCATAGCTCACGCTGTAGGTATCTCAGTTCGGTGTAGGTCGTTCGCTCCAAGCT
GGGCTGTGTGCACGAACCCCCCGTTCAGCCCGACCGCTGCGCCTTATCCGGTAACTATCGTCTTGAGTCC
AACCCGGTAAGACACGACTTATCGCCACTGGCAGCAGCCACTGGTAACAGGATTAGCAGAGCGAGGTATG
TAGGCGGTGCTACAGAGTTCTTGAAGTGGTGGCCTAACTACGGCTACACTAGAAGAACAGTATTTGGTAT
CTGCGCTCTGCTGAAGCCAGTTACCTTCGGAAAAAGAGTTGGTAGCTCTTGATCCGGCAAACAAACCACC
GCTGGTAGCGGTGGTTTTTTTGTTTGCAAGCAGCAGATTACGCGCAGAAAAAAAGGATCTCAAGAAGATC
CTTTGATCTTTTCTACGGGGTCTGACGCTCAGTGGAACGAAAACTCACGTTAAGGGATTTTGGTCATGAG
ATTATCAAAAAGGATCTTCACCTAGATCCTTTTAAATTAAAAATGAAGTTTTAAATCAATCTAAAGTATA
TATGAGTAAACTTGGTCTGACAGTTACCAATGCTTAATCAGTGAGGCACCTATCTCAGCGATCTGTCTAT
TTCGTTCATCCATAGTTGCCTGACTTCCCGTCGTGTAGATAACTACGATACGGGAGGGCTTACCATCTGG
CCCCAGTGCTGCAATGATACCGCGAGACCCACGCTCACCGGCTCCAGATTTATCAGCAATAAACCAGCCA
GCCGGAAGGGCCGAGCGCAGAAGTGGTCCTGCAACTTTATCCGCCTCCATCCAGTCTATTAATTGTTGCC
GGGAAGCTAGAGTAAGTAGTTCGCCAGTTAATAGTTTGCGCAACGTTGTTGCCATTGCTACAGGCATCGT
GGTGTCACGCTCGTCGTTTGGTATGGCTTCATTCAGCTCCGGTTCCCAACGATCAAGGCGAGTTACATGA
TCCCCCATGTTGTGCAAAAAAGCGGTTAGCTCCTTCGGTCCTCCGATCGTTGTCAGAAGTAAGTTGGCCG
CAGTGTTATCACTCATGGTTATGGCAGCACTGCATAATTCTCTTACTGTCATGCCATCCGTAAGATGCTT
TTCTGTGACTGGTGAGTACTCAACCAAGTCATTCTGAGAATAGTGTATGCGGCGACCGAGTTGCTCTTGC
CCGGCGTCAATACGGGATAATACCGCGCCACATAGCAGAACTTTAAAAGTGCTCATCATTGGAAAACGTT
CTTCGGGGCGAAAACTCTCAAGGATCTTACCGCTGTTGAGATCCAGTTCGATGTAACCCACTCGTGCACC
CAACTGATCTTCAGCATCTTTTACTTTCACCAGCGTTTCTGGGTGAGCAAAAACAGGAAGGCAAAATGCC
GCAAAAAAGGGAATAAGGGCGACACGGAAATGTTGAATACTCATACTCTTCCTTTTTCAATATTATTGAA
GCATTTATCAGGGTTATTGTCTCATGAGCGGATACATATTTGAATGTATTTAGAAAAATAAACAAATAGG
GGTTCCGCGCACATTTCCCCGAAAAGTGCCACCTGACGTCTAAGAAACCATTATTATCATGACATTAACC
TATAAAAATAGGCGTATCACGAGGCCCTTTCGTC
